Addgene plasmid #76550: MAGI3 gRNA (BRDN0001147702)
Purpose: 3rd generation lentiviral gRNA plasmid targeting human MAGI3
Depositing lab: John Doench & David Root. Depositing organization: Broad Institute. Publication: Optimized sgRNA design to maximize activity and minimize off-target effects of CRISPR-Cas9. Doench JG, Fusi N, Sullender M, Hegde M, Vaimberg EW, Donovan KF, Smith I, Tothova Z, Wilen C, Orchard R, Virgin HW, Listgarten J, Root DE. Nat Biotechnol. 2016 Jan 18. doi: 10.1038/nbt.3437. PubMed 26780180.
Backbone
  Vector backbone: lentiGuide-Puro
  Backbone manufacturer: Zhang Lab (Addgene plasmid # 52963)
  Vector type: Mammalian Expression, Lentiviral, CRISPR
  Selectable markers: Puromycin
Growth in bacteria
  Bacterial resistance: Ampicillin, 100 μg/mL
  Growth temperature: 37°C
  Growth strain: DH5alpha
  Copy number: High Copy
Gene/Insert
  Gene/Insert name: MAGI3 (alt names: MAGI3; NM_001142782.1)
  gRNA/shRNA sequence: AATGGACAGTCATTAACCAA
  Species: H. sapiens (human)
  Entrez Gene: MAGI3 (a.k.a. MAGI-3, dJ730K3.2)
  Promoter: hU6
  Cloning method: Unknown
  Sequencing primers: 5′ U6-F; 3′ pS2-R
Terms and licenses: Academic/Nonprofit Terms; Industry Terms: Not Available to Industry
Depositor comments: The gRNA was designed to target the following Genbank reference sequence(s): NM_001142782.1,NM_152900.2. Note that this plasmid does NOT contain Cas9. It should be used in conjunction with lentiCas9-Blast (Addgene #52962) or otherwise with cell lines already expressing Cas9. Browse the full kinome gRNA library at http://www.addgene.org/pooled-library/broadgpp-human-kinome/ or visit http://www.broadinstitute.org/rnai/public/ for detailed protocols and information.
How to cite: MAGI3 gRNA (BRDN0001147702) was a gift from John Doench & David Root (Addgene plasmid # 76550 ; http://n2t.net/addgene:76550 ; RRID:Addgene_76550)
