[The description below was written by a language model from this plasmid's Addgene catalogue record and pLannotate feature annotations shown in this document.]
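Description:
MAGI3 gRNA (BRDN0001147702) is a third-generation lentiviral guide RNA plasmid built on the lentiGuide-Puro backbone and designed to target human MAGI3. It is one clone from a human kinome-focused gRNA collection. In bacteria it is maintained as a high-copy plasmid through a ColE1/pUC-type origin and selected with ampicillin via the β-lactamase gene. The backbone also carries an f1 origin, an SV40 origin and poly(A) signal, and remnants of lac and T7/T3 cloning-vector sequence that play no role in its function.

The lentiviral transfer cassette begins with an RSV promoter fused to a truncated HIV-1 5' LTR, which makes genomic RNA production Tat-independent. This is followed by the Ψ packaging signal with a partial gag region and the Rev response element, and the cassette ends in a self-inactivating ΔU3 3' LTR. Within this unit, a human U6 RNA polymerase III promoter drives the MAGI3-specific 20-nt spacer joined to the Streptococcus pyogenes Cas9 guide scaffold. A cPPT/CTS element lies just downstream and aids nuclear import of the viral genome. A separate EF-1α promoter, including its first intron, expresses puromycin N-acetyltransferase so that transduced mammalian cells can be selected, and a WPRE boosts transcript stability and expression.

The plasmid does not encode Cas9. According to the depositor comments, it is meant to be used with a separate Cas9 lentiviral vector or in cells that already express Cas9. In that setting the guide directs cleavage at the MAGI3 locus for gene knockout studies. The guide was designed against two MAGI3 reference transcripts.
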