Features (pLannotate 1.2.2; 29 found; start..end, strand, type, name):
     14..80      +  CDS            small t antigen (fragment): SV40 (simian virus 40) small t antigen
    106..317     +  promoter       EF-1α core promoter: core promoter for human elongation factor EF-1α
    318..1256    +  intron         EF-1α intron A: intron upstream of the start codon of human EF-1α
   1278..1877    +  CDS            PuroR (fragment): puromycin N-acetyltransferase; pac from Streptomyces; confers resistance to puromycin
   1893..2481    +  misc_feature   WPRE: woodchuck hepatitis virus posttranscriptional regulatory element
   2532..2551    +  misc_feature   cPPT/CTS (fragment): central polypurine tract and central termination sequence of HIV-1
   2553..2786    +  LTR            3' LTR (ΔU3): self-inactivating 3' long terminal repeat (LTR) from HIV-1
   2864..2985    +  polyA_signal   SV40 poly(A) signal: SV40 polyadenylation signal
   3025..3160    +  rep_origin     SV40 ori: SV40 origin of replication
   3181..3199    -  promoter       T7 promoter: promoter for bacteriophage T7 RNA polymerase
   3207..3362    +  CDS            lacZα (fragment): LacZα fragment of β-galactosidase; lacZ fragment
   3367..3795    +  rep_origin     f1 ori (sequence partly withheld): f1 bacteriophage origin of replication; arrow indicates direction of (+) strand synthesis
   3848..3952    +  promoter       AmpR promoter: bla
   3953..4813    +  CDS            AmpR: β-lactamase; bla; confers resistance to ampicillin, carbenicillin, and related antibiotics
   4984..5572    +  rep_origin     ori: high-copy-number ColE1/pMB1/pBR322/pUC origin of replication
   5755..5847    +  CDS            lacI (fragment): lac repressor; lacI; The lac repressor binds to the lac operator to inhibit transcription in E. coli. This inhibition can be relieved by adding lactose or isopropyl-β-D-thiogalactopyranoside (IPTG).
   5860..5881    +  protein_bind   CAP binding site: CAP binding activates transcription in the presence of cAMP. E. coli catabolite activator protein
   5896..5926    +  promoter       lac promoter: promoter for the E. coli lac operon
   5934..5950    +  protein_bind   lac operator: The lac repressor binds to the lac operator to inhibit transcription in E. coli. This inhibition can be relieved by adding lactose or isopropyl-β-D-thiogalactopyranoside (IPTG). lac repressor encoded by lacI
   5995..6013    +  promoter       T3 promoter: promoter for bacteriophage T3 RNA polymerase
   6041..6267    +  promoter       RSV promoter: Rous sarcoma virus enhancer/promoter
   6268..6448    +  LTR            5' LTR (truncated): truncated 5' long terminal repeat (LTR) from HIV-1
   6495..6620    +  misc_feature   HIV-1 Ψ: packaging signal of human immunodeficiency virus type 1
   6604..6967    +  CDS            HIV-1 gag (fragment): gag protein from human immunodeficiency virus 1; gag
   7113..7346    +  misc_feature   RRE: The Rev response element (RRE) of HIV-1 allows for Rev-dependent mRNA export from the nucleus to the cytoplasm.
   7723..7749    +  CDS            Rev (fragment): human immunodeficiency virus 1 (HIV-1) Rev protein; rev; enhances nuclear export of unspliced and incompletely spliced viral mRNAs
   7753..7993    +  promoter       U6 promoter: RNA polymerase III promoter for human U6 snRNA
   8023..8098    +  misc_RNA       gRNA scaffold: guide RNA scaffold for the Streptococcus pyogenes CRISPR/Cas9 system
   8154..8271    +  misc_feature   cPPT/CTS: central polypurine tract and central termination sequence of HIV-1
>Addgene plasmid #76550 | MAGI3 gRNA (BRDN0001147702) | addgene full sequence | sequence record 186052 | Addgene Assembled Sequence
CCCGGGTGCAAAGATGGATAAAGTTTTAAACAGAGAGGAATCTTTGCAGCTAATGGACCTTCTAGGTCTT
GAAAGGAGTGGGAATTGGCTCCGGTGCCCGTCAGTGGGCAGAGCGCACATCGCCCACAGTCCCCGAGAAG
TTGGGGGGAGGGGTCGGCAATTGATCCGGTGCCTAGAGAAGGTGGCGCGGGGTAAACTGGGAAAGTGATG
TCGTGTACTGGCTCCGCCTTTTTCCCGAGGGTGGGGGAGAACCGTATATAAGTGCAGTAGTCGCCGTGAA
CGTTCTTTTTCGCAACGGGTTTGCCGCCAGAACACAGGTAAGTGCCGTGTGTGGTTCCCGCGGGCCTGGC
CTCTTTACGGGTTATGGCCCTTGCGTGCCTTGAATTACTTCCACCTGGCTGCAGTACGTGATTCTTGATC
CCGAGCTTCGGGTTGGAAGTGGGTGGGAGAGTTCGAGGCCTTGCGCTTAAGGAGCCCCTTCGCCTCGTGC
TTGAGTTGAGGCCTGGCCTGGGCGCTGGGGCCGCCGCGTGCGAATCTGGTGGCACCTTCGCGCCTGTCTC
GCTGCTTTCGATAAGTCTCTAGCCATTTAAAATTTTTGATGACCTGCTGCGACGCTTTTTTTCTGGCAAG
ATAGTCTTGTAAATGCGGGCCAAGATCTGCACACTGGTATTTCGGTTTTTGGGGCCGCGGGCGGCGACGG
GGCCCGTGCGTCCCAGCGCACATGTTCGGCGAGGCGGGGCCTGCGAGCGCGGCCACCGAGAATCGGACGG
GGGTAGTCTCAAGCTGGCCGGCCTGCTCTGGTGCCTGGCCTCGCGCCGCCGTGTATCGCCCCGCCCTGGG
CGGCAAGGCTGGCCCGGTCGGCACCAGTTGCGTGAGCGGAAAGATGGCCGCTTCCCGGCCCTGCTGCAGG
GAGCTCAAAATGGAGGACGCGGCGCTCGGGAGAGCGGGCGGGTGAGTCACCCACACAAAGGAAAAGGGCC
TTTCCGTCCTCAGCCGTCGCTTCATGTGACTCCACGGAGTACCGGGCGCCGTCCAGGCACCTCGATTAGT
TCTCGAGCTTTTGGAGTACGTCGTCTTTAGGTTGGGGGGAGGGGTTTTATGCGATGGAGTTTCCCCACAC
TGAGTGGGTGGAGACTGAAGTTAGGCCAGCTTGGCACTTGATGTAATTCTCCTTGGAATTTGCCCTTTTT
GAGTTTGGATCTTGGTTCATTCTCAAGCCTCAGACAGTGGTTCAAAGTTTTTTTCTTCCATTTCAGGTGT
CGTGACGTACGGCCACCATGACCGAGTACAAGCCCACGGTGCGCCTCGCCACCCGCGACGACGTCCCCAG
GGCCGTACGCACCCTCGCCGCCGCGTTCGCCGACTACCCCGCCACGCGCCACACCGTCGATCCGGACCGC
CACATCGAGCGGGTCACCGAGCTGCAAGAACTCTTCCTCACGCGCGTCGGGCTCGACATCGGCAAGGTGT
GGGTCGCGGACGACGGCGCCGCCGTGGCGGTCTGGACCACGCCGGAGAGCGTCGAAGCGGGGGCGGTGTT
CGCCGAGATCGGCCCGCGCATGGCCGAGTTGAGCGGTTCCCGGCTGGCCGCGCAGCAACAGATGGAAGGC
CTCCTGGCGCCGCACCGGCCCAAGGAGCCCGCGTGGTTCCTGGCCACCGTCGGAGTCTCGCCCGACCACC
AGGGCAAGGGTCTGGGCAGCGCCGTCGTGCTCCCCGGAGTGGAGGCGGCCGAGCGCGCCGGGGTGCCCGC
CTTCCTGGAGACCTCCGCGCCCCGCAACCTCCCCTTCTACGAGCGGCTCGGCTTCACCGTCACCGCCGAC
GTCGAGGTGCCCGAAGGACCGCGCACCTGGTGCATGACCCGCAAGCCCGGTGCCTGAACGCGTTAAGTCG
ACAATCAACCTCTGGATTACAAAATTTGTGAAAGATTGACTGGTATTCTTAACTATGTTGCTCCTTTTAC
GCTATGTGGATACGCTGCTTTAATGCCTTTGTATCATGCTATTGCTTCCCGTATGGCTTTCATTTTCTCC
TCCTTGTATAAATCCTGGTTGCTGTCTCTTTATGAGGAGTTGTGGCCCGTTGTCAGGCAACGTGGCGTGG
TGTGCACTGTGTTTGCTGACGCAACCCCCACTGGTTGGGGCATTGCCACCACCTGTCAGCTCCTTTCCGG
GACTTTCGCTTTCCCCCTCCCTATTGCCACGGCGGAACTCATCGCCGCCTGCCTTGCCCGCTGCTGGACA
GGGGCTCGGCTGTTGGGCACTGACAATTCCGTGGTGTTGTCGGGGAAATCATCGTCCTTTCCTTGGCTGC
TCGCCTGTGTTGCCACCTGGATTCTGCGCGGGACGTCCTTCTGCTACGTCCCTTCGGCCCTCAATCCAGC
GGACCTTCCTTCCCGCGGCCTGCTGCCGGCTCTGCGGCCTCTTCCGCGTCTTCGCCTTCGCCCTCAGACG
AGTCGGATCTCCCTTTGGGCCGCCTCCCCGCGTCGACTTTAAGACCAATGACTTACAAGGCAGCTGTAGA
TCTTAGCCACTTTTTAAAAGAAAAGGGGGGACTGGAAGGGCTAATTCACTCCCAACGAAGACAAGATCTG
CTTTTTGCTTGTACTGGGTCTCTCTGGTTAGACCAGATCTGAGCCTGGGAGCTCTCTGGCTAACTAGGGA
ACCCACTGCTTAAGCCTCAATAAAGCTTGCCTTGAGTGCTTCAAGTAGTGTGTGCCCGTCTGTTGTGTGA
CTCTGGTAACTAGAGATCCCTCAGACCCTTTTAGTCAGTGTGGAAAATCTCTAGCAGTACGTATAGTAGT
TCATGTCATCTTATTATTCAGTATTTATAACTTGCAAAGAAATGAATATCAGAGAGTGAGAGGAACTTGT
TTATTGCAGCTTATAATGGTTACAAATAAAGCAATAGCATCACAAATTTCACAAATAAAGCATTTTTTTC
ACTGCATTCTAGTTGTGGTTTGTCCAAACTCATCAATGTATCTTATCATGTCTGGCTCTAGCTATCCCGC
CCCTAACTCCGCCCATCCCGCCCCTAACTCCGCCCAGTTCCGCCCATTCTCCGCCCCATGGCTGACTAAT
TTTTTTTATTTATGCAGAGGCCGAGGCCGCCTCGGCCTCTGAGCTATTCCAGAAGTAGTGAGGAGGCTTT
TTTGGAGGCCTAGGGACGTACCCAATTCGCCCTATAGTGAGTCGTATTACGCGCGCTCACTGGCCGTCGT
TTTACAACGTCGTGACTGGGAAAACCCTGGCGTTACCCAACTTAATCGCCTTGCAGCACATCCCCCTTTC
GCCAGCTGGCGTAATAGCGAAGAGGCCCGCACCGATCGCCCTTCCCAACAGTTGCGCAGCCTGAATGGCG
AATGGG
[124 nt withheld, positions 3367-3490]
C
[91 nt withheld, positions 3492-3582]
A
[49 nt withheld, positions 3584-3632]
CCTTTGACGTTGGAGTCCACGTTCTTT
[37 nt withheld, positions 3660-3696]
ACCCTATCTCGGTCTATTCTTTTGATTTATAAGGGATTTTGCCGATTTCGGCCTATTGGTTAAAAAATGA
GCTGATTTAACAAAAATTTAACGCGAATTTTAACAAAATATTAACGCTTACAATTTAGGTGGCACTTTTC
GGGGAAATGTGCGCGGAACCCCTATTTGTTTATTTTTCTAAATACATTCAAATATGTATCCGCTCATGAG
ACAATAACCCTGATAAATGCTTCAATAATATTGAAAAAGGAAGAGTATGAGTATTCAACATTTCCGTGTC
GCCCTTATTCCCTTTTTTGCGGCATTTTGCCTTCCTGTTTTTGCTCACCCAGAAACGCTGGTGAAAGTAA
AAGATGCTGAAGATCAGTTGGGTGCACGAGTGGGTTACATCGAACTGGATCTCAACAGCGGTAAGATCCT
TGAGAGTTTTCGCCCCGAAGAACGTTTTCCAATGATGAGCACTTTTAAAGTTCTGCTATGTGGCGCGGTA
TTATCCCGTATTGACGCCGGGCAAGAGCAACTCGGTCGCCGCATACACTATTCTCAGAATGACTTGGTTG
AGTACTCACCAGTCACAGAAAAGCATCTTACGGATGGCATGACAGTAAGAGAATTATGCAGTGCTGCCAT
AACCATGAGTGATAACACTGCGGCCAACTTACTTCTGACAACGATCGGAGGACCGAAGGAGCTAACCGCT
TTTTTGCACAACATGGGGGATCATGTAACTCGCCTTGATCGTTGGGAACCGGAGCTGAATGAAGCCATAC
CAAACGACGAGCGTGACACCACGATGCCTGTAGCAATGGCAACAACGTTGCGCAAACTATTAACTGGCGA
ACTACTTACTCTAGCTTCCCGGCAACAATTAATAGACTGGATGGAGGCGGATAAAGTTGCAGGACCACTT
CTGCGCTCGGCCCTTCCGGCTGGCTGGTTTATTGCTGATAAATCTGGAGCCGGTGAGCGTGGGTCTCGCG
GTATCATTGCAGCACTGGGGCCAGATGGTAAGCCCTCCCGTATCGTAGTTATCTACACGACGGGGAGTCA
GGCAACTATGGATGAACGAAATAGACAGATCGCTGAGATAGGTGCCTCACTGATTAAGCATTGGTAACTG
TCAGACCAAGTTTACTCATATATACTTTAGATTGATTTAAAACTTCATTTTTAATTTAAAAGGATCTAGG
TGAAGATCCTTTTTGATAATCTCATGACCAAAATCCCTTAACGTGAGTTTTCGTTCCACTGAGCGTCAGA
CCCCGTAGAAAAGATCAAAGGATCTTCTTGAGATCCTTTTTTTCTGCGCGTAATCTGCTGCTTGCAAACA
AAAAAACCACCGCTACCAGCGGTGGTTTGTTTGCCGGATCAAGAGCTACCAACTCTTTTTCCGAAGGTAA
CTGGCTTCAGCAGAGCGCAGATACCAAATACTGTTCTTCTAGTGTAGCCGTAGTTAGGCCACCACTTCAA
GAACTCTGTAGCACCGCCTACATACCTCGCTCTGCTAATCCTGTTACCAGTGGCTGCTGCCAGTGGCGAT
AAGTCGTGTCTTACCGGGTTGGACTCAAGACGATAGTTACCGGATAAGGCGCAGCGGTCGGGCTGAACGG
GGGGTTCGTGCACACAGCCCAGCTTGGAGCGAACGACCTACACCGAACTGAGATACCTACAGCGTGAGCT
ATGAGAAAGCGCCACGCTTCCCGAAGGGAGAAAGGCGGACAGGTATCCGGTAAGCGGCAGGGTCGGAACA
GGAGAGCGCACGAGGGAGCTTCCAGGGGGAAACGCCTGGTATCTTTATAGTCCTGTCGGGTTTCGCCACC
TCTGACTTGAGCGTCGATTTTTGTGATGCTCGTCAGGGGGGCGGAGCCTATGGAAAAACGCCAGCAACGC
GGCCTTTTTACGGTTCCTGGCCTTTTGCTGGCCTTTTGCTCACATGTTCTTTCCTGCGTTATCCCCTGAT
TCTGTGGATAACCGTATTACCGCCTTTGAGTGAGCTGATACCGCTCGCCGCAGCCGAACGACCGAGCGCA
GCGAGTCAGTGAGCGAGGAAGCGGAAGAGCGCCCAATACGCAAACCGCCTCTCCCCGCGCGTTGGCCGAT
TCATTAATGCAGCTGGCACGACAGGTTTCCCGACTGGAAAGCGGGCAGTGAGCGCAACGCAATTAATGTG
AGTTAGCTCACTCATTAGGCACCCCAGGCTTTACACTTTATGCTTCCGGCTCGTATGTTGTGTGGAATTG
TGAGCGGATAACAATTTCACACAGGAAACAGCTATGACCATGATTACGCCAAGCGCGCAATTAACCCTCA
CTAAAGGGAACAAAAGCTGGAGCTGCAAGCTTAATGTAGTCTTATGCAATACTCTTGTAGTCTTGCAACA
TGGTAACGATGAGTTAGCAACATGCCTTACAAGGAGAGAAAAAGCACCGTGCATGCCGATTGGTGGAAGT
AAGGTGGTACGATCGTGCCTTATTAGGAAGGCAACAGACGGGTCTGACATGGATTGGACGAACCACTGAA
TTGCCGCATTGCAGAGATATTGTATTTAAGTGCCTAGCTCGATACATAAACGGGTCTCTCTGGTTAGACC
AGATCTGAGCCTGGGAGCTCTCTGGCTAACTAGGGAACCCACTGCTTAAGCCTCAATAAAGCTTGCCTTG
AGTGCTTCAAGTAGTGTGTGCCCGTCTGTTGTGTGACTCTGGTAACTAGAGATCCCTCAGACCCTTTTAG
TCAGTGTGGAAAATCTCTAGCAGTGGCGCCCGAACAGGGACTTGAAAGCGAAAGGGAAACCAGAGGAGCT
CTCTCGACGCAGGACTCGGCTTGCTGAAGCGCGCACGGCAAGAGGCGAGGGGCGGCGACTGGTGAGTACG
CCAAAAATTTTGACTAGCGGAGGCTAGAAGGAGAGAGATGGGTGCGAGAGCGTCAGTATTAAGCGGGGGA
GAATTAGATCGCGATGGGAAAAAATTCGGTTAAGGCCAGGGGGAAAGAAAAAATATAAATTAAAACATAT
AGTATGGGCAAGCAGGGAGCTAGAACGATTCGCAGTTAATCCTGGCCTGTTAGAAACATCAGAAGGCTGT
AGACAAATACTGGGACAGCTACAACCATCCCTTCAGACAGGATCAGAAGAACTTAGATCATTATATAATA
CAGTAGCAACCCTCTATTGTGTGCATCAAAGGATAGAGATAAAAGACACCAAGGAAGCTTTAGACAAGAT
AGAGGAAGAGCAAAACAAAAGTAAGACCACCGCACAGCAAGCGGCCGCTGATCTTCAGACCTGGAGGAGG
AGATATGAGGGACAATTGGAGAAGTGAATTATATAAATATAAAGTAGTAAAAATTGAACCATTAGGAGTA
GCACCCACCAAGGCAAAGAGAAGAGTGGTGCAGAGAGAAAAAAGAGCAGTGGGAATAGGAGCTTTGTTCC
TTGGGTTCTTGGGAGCAGCAGGAAGCACTATGGGCGCAGCGTCAATGACGCTGACGGTACAGGCCAGACA
ATTATTGTCTGGTATAGTGCAGCAGCAGAACAATTTGCTGAGGGCTATTGAGGCGCAACAGCATCTGTTG
CAACTCACAGTCTGGGGCATCAAGCAGCTCCAGGCAAGAATCCTGGCTGTGGAAAGATACCTAAAGGATC
AACAGCTCCTGGGGATTTGGGGTTGCTCTGGAAAACTCATTTGCACCACTGCTGTGCCTTGGAATGCTAG
TTGGAGTAATAAATCTCTGGAACAGATTTGGAATCACACGACCTGGATGGAGTGGGACAGAGAAATTAAC
AATTACACAAGCTTAATACACTCCTTAATTGAAGAATCGCAAAACCAGCAAGAAAAGAATGAACAAGAAT
TATTGGAATTAGATAAATGGGCAAGTTTGTGGAATTGGTTTAACATAACAAATTGGCTGTGGTATATAAA
ATTATTCATAATGATAGTAGGAGGCTTGGTAGGTTTAAGAATAGTTTTTGCTGTACTTTCTATAGTGAAT
AGAGTTAGGCAGGGATATTCACCATTATCGTTTCAGACCCACCTCCCAACCCCGAGGGGACCCAGAGAGG
GCCTATTTCCCATGATTCCTTCATATTTGCATATACGATACAAGGCTGTTAGAGAGATAATTAGAATTAA
TTTGACTGTAAACACAAAGATATTAGTACAAAATACGTGACGTAGAAAGTAATAATTTCTTGGGTAGTTT
GCAGTTTTAAAATTATGTTTTAAAATGGACTATCATATGCTTACCGTAACTTGAAAGTATTTCGATTTCT
TGGCTTTATATATCTTGTGGAAAGGACGAAACACCGAATGGACAGTCATTAACCAAGTTTTAGAGCTAGA
AATAGCAAGTTAAAATAAGGCTAGTCCGTTATCAACTTGAAAAAGTGGCACCGAGTCGGTGCTTTTTTAA
GCTTGGCGTAACTAGATCTTGAGACAAATGGCAGTATTCATCCACAATTTTAAAAGAAAAGGGGGGATTG
GGGGGTACAGTGCAGGGGAAAGAATAGTAGACATAATAGCAACAGACATACAAACTAAAGAATTACAAAA
ACAAATTACAAAAATTCAAAATTTTCGGGTTTATTACAGGGACAGCAGAGATCCACTTTGGCGCCGGCTC
GAGGGGG
