>Addgene plasmid #76550 | MAGI3 gRNA (BRDN0001147702) | depositor partial sequence | sequence record 144010 | Target Sequence
AATGGACAGTCATTAACCAA
