>Addgene plasmid #76550 | MAGI3 gRNA (BRDN0001147702) | addgene partial sequence | sequence record 186051 | hU6-F
ACGTAGAAAGTAATAATTTCTTGGGTAGTTTGCAGTTTTAAAATTATGTTTTAAAATGGACTATCATATG
CTTACCGTAACTTGAAAGTATTTCGATTTCTTGGCTTTATATATCTTGTGGAAAGGACGAAACACCGAAT
GGACAGTCATTAACCAAGTTTTAGAGCTAGAAATAGCAAGTTAAAATAAGGCTAGTCCGTTATCAACTTG
AAAAAGTGGCACCGAGTCGGTGCTTTTTTAAGCTTGGCGTAACTAGATCTTGAGACAAATGGCAGTATTC
ATCCACAATTTTAAAAGAAAAGGGGGGATTGGGGGGTACAGTGCAGGGGAAAGAATAGTAGACATAATAG
CAACAGACATACAAACTAAAGAATTACAAAAACAAATTACAAAAATTCAAAATTTTCGGGTTTATTACAG
GGACAGCAGAGATCCACTTTGGCGCCGGCTCGAGGGGGCCCGGGTGCAAAGATGGATAAAGTTTTAAACA
GAGAGGAATCTTTGCAGCTAATGGACCTTCTAGGTCTTGAAAGGAGTGGGAATTGGCTCCGGTGCCCGTC
AGTGGGCAGA
